Addgene plasmid #241451: pLENTICRISPR V2 Hygro sgDDX58
Purpose: Delete DDX58 (RIG-I)
Depositing lab: Richard Possemato. Depositing organization: NYU Grossman School of Medicine.
Backbone
  Vector backbone: pLENTICRISPR V2
  Backbone manufacturer: Feng Zhang (Addgene #52961)
  Vector type: Mammalian Expression, CRISPR
  Selectable markers: Hygromycin
Growth in bacteria
  Bacterial resistance: Ampicillin, 100 μg/mL
  Growth temperature: 37°C
  Growth strain: NEB Stable
  Copy number: High Copy
Gene/Insert
  Gene/Insert name: sgDDX58
  gRNA/shRNA sequence: GGGCATCCCCAACACCAACCG
  Species: Synthetic
  Entrez Gene: RIGI (a.k.a. DDX58, RIG-I, RIG1, RLR-1, SGMRT2)
  Cloning method: Restriction Enzyme; 5′ cloning site Unknown (unknown if destroyed)
Terms and licenses: Academic/Nonprofit Terms; Industry Terms: Not Available to Industry
How to cite: pLENTICRISPR V2 Hygro sgDDX58 was a gift from Richard Possemato (Addgene plasmid # 241451 ; http://n2t.net/addgene:241451 ; RRID:Addgene_241451)
