[The description below was written by a language model from this plasmid's Addgene catalogue record and pLannotate feature annotations shown in this document.]
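Description:
pLENTICRISPR V2 Hygro sgDDX58 is an all-in-one lentiviral CRISPR/Cas9 knockout vector built on the lentiCRISPR v2 backbone, modified so that mammalian selection is by hygromycin. It is intended to delete DDX58 (RIGI), the gene encoding the RNA sensor RIG-I. The 13.4 kb plasmid is maintained in E. coli through a high-copy ColE1/pUC-type origin and an ampicillin resistance gene. A recombination-deficient strain is recorded for propagation, as is usual for LTR-containing plasmids. An f1 origin and an SV40/EM7-driven bleomycin/Zeocin resistance cassette also sit in the backbone outside the proviral region, so they are not packaged.

The transfer cassette has a third-generation, self-inactivating design. A CMV enhancer/promoter is fused to a truncated HIV-1 5' LTR to drive genomic RNA production in packaging cells. It is followed by the Ψ packaging signal with a partial gag fragment, the RRE for Rev-dependent nuclear export, and the cPPT/CTS. The cassette ends in a ΔU3 3' LTR, with a bGH polyadenylation signal just downstream.

Within this frame, a human U6 Pol III promoter expresses the DDX58-targeting spacer joined to the S. pyogenes guide RNA scaffold. An EF-1α core promoter drives S. pyogenes Cas9, followed by a hygromycin phosphotransferase coding sequence and a WPRE that enhances transcript expression. The feature table does not annotate the element linking Cas9 to the hygromycin marker, although the layout suggests the two are expressed from a single transcript.

After packaging and transduction, hygromycin-resistant cells stably express both Cas9 and the guide. This allows RIG-I-deficient cell populations to be generated, for example for studies of innate RNA sensing. The record lists the guide itself as synthetic and does not explicitly state the target species.
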