Features (pLannotate 1.2.2; 33 found; start..end, strand, type, name):
    217..397     +  LTR            5' LTR (truncated): truncated 5' long terminal repeat (LTR) from HIV-1
    444..569     +  misc_feature   HIV-1 Ψ: packaging signal of human immunodeficiency virus type 1
    553..916     +  CDS            HIV-1 gag (fragment): gag protein from human immunodeficiency virus 1; gag
   1062..1295    +  misc_feature   RRE: The Rev response element (RRE) of HIV-1 allows for Rev-dependent mRNA export from the nucleus to the cytoplasm.
   1672..1772    +  CDS            Rev (fragment): human immunodeficiency virus 1 (HIV-1) Rev protein; rev; enhances nuclear export of unspliced and incompletely spliced viral mRNAs
   1822..1939    +  misc_feature   cPPT/CTS: central polypurine tract and central termination sequence of HIV-1
   1990..2230    +  promoter       U6 promoter: RNA polymerase III promoter for human U6 snRNA
   2260..2335    +  misc_RNA       gRNA scaffold: guide RNA scaffold for the Streptococcus pyogenes CRISPR/Cas9 system
   2353..2371    +  CDS            small t antigen (fragment): SV40 (simian virus 40) small t antigen
   2397..2608    +  promoter       EF-1α core promoter: core promoter for human elongation factor EF-1α
   2633..6736    +  CDS            Cas9: Cas9 (Csn1) endonuclease from the Streptococcus pyogenes Type II CRISPR/Cas system generates RNA-guided double strand breaks in DNA
   6874..7855    +  CDS            HygR (fragment): aminoglycoside phosphotransferase from E. coli; aph(4)-Ia; confers resistance to hygromycin
   7871..8459    +  misc_feature   WPRE: woodchuck hepatitis virus posttranscriptional regulatory element
   8510..8529    +  misc_feature   cPPT/CTS (fragment): central polypurine tract and central termination sequence of HIV-1
   8531..8764    +  LTR            3' LTR (ΔU3): self-inactivating 3' long terminal repeat (LTR) from HIV-1
   8796..9020    +  polyA_signal   bGH poly(A) signal: bovine growth hormone polyadenylation signal
   9024..9045    +  promoter       SV40 promoter (fragment): SV40 enhancer and early promoter
   9066..9494    +  rep_origin     f1 ori (sequence partly withheld): f1 bacteriophage origin of replication; arrow indicates direction of (+) strand synthesis
   9508..9837    +  promoter       SV40 promoter: SV40 enhancer and early promoter
   9885..9932    +  promoter       EM7 promoter: synthetic bacterial promoter&nbsp
   9951..10325   +  CDS            BleoR: antibiotic-binding protein; Sh ble from Streptoalloteichus hindustanus; confers resistance to bleomycin, phleomycin, and Zeocin™
  10335..10460   +  CDS            ble (fragment): BLE_KLEPN - Experimental evidence at protein level: Swiss-Prot protein existence level 1. Binding protein with a strong affinity to the bleomycin family of antibiotics. Binds to CL990; an antimitotic-antibiotic compound. From Klebsiella pneumoniae.
  10455..10576   +  polyA_signal   SV40 poly(A) signal: SV40 polyadenylation signal
  10647..10669   -  protein_bind   lac operator (fragment): The lac repressor binds to the lac operator to inhibit transcription in E. coli. This inhibition can be relieved by adding lactose or isopropyl-β-D-thiogalactopyranoside (IPTG). lac repressor encoded by lacI
  10673..10703   -  promoter       lac promoter: promoter for the E. coli lac operon
  10718..10739   -  protein_bind   CAP binding site: CAP binding activates transcription in the presence of cAMP. E. coli catabolite activator protein
  10752..10844   -  CDS            lacI (fragment): lac repressor; lacI; The lac repressor binds to the lac operator to inhibit transcription in E. coli. This inhibition can be relieved by adding lactose or isopropyl-β-D-thiogalactopyranoside (IPTG).
  11027..11615   -  rep_origin     ori: high-copy-number ColE1/pMB1/pBR322/pUC origin of replication
  11786..12646   -  CDS            AmpR: β-lactamase; bla; confers resistance to ampicillin, carbenicillin, and related antibiotics
  12647..12751   -  promoter       AmpR promoter: bla
  12810..12862   -  misc_feature   bom (fragment): basis of mobility region from pBR322
  13021..13400   +  enhancer       CMV enhancer: human cytomegalovirus immediate early enhancer
  13401..199     +  promoter       CMV promoter (across the origin): human cytomegalovirus (CMV) immediate early promoter
>Addgene plasmid #241451 | pLENTICRISPR V2 Hygro sgDDX58 | addgene full sequence | sequence record 492105 | Addgene NGS Result
TGATGCGGTTTTGGCAGTACATCAATGGGCGTGGATAGCGGTTTGACTCACGGGGATTTCCAAGTCTCCA
CCCCATTGACGTCAATGGGAGTTTGTTTTGGCACCAAAATCAACGGGACTTTCCAAAATGTCGTAACAAC
TCCGCCCCATTGACGCAAATGGGCGGTAGGCGTGTACGGTGGGAGGTCTATATAAGCAGCGCGTTTTGCC
TGTACTGGGTCTCTCTGGTTAGACCAGATCTGAGCCTGGGAGCTCTCTGGCTAACTAGGGAACCCACTGC
TTAAGCCTCAATAAAGCTTGCCTTGAGTGCTTCAAGTAGTGTGTGCCCGTCTGTTGTGTGACTCTGGTAA
CTAGAGATCCCTCAGACCCTTTTAGTCAGTGTGGAAAATCTCTAGCAGTGGCGCCCGAACAGGGACTTGA
AAGCGAAAGGGAAACCAGAGGAGCTCTCTCGACGCAGGACTCGGCTTGCTGAAGCGCGCACGGCAAGAGG
CGAGGGGCGGCGACTGGTGAGTACGCCAAAAATTTTGACTAGCGGAGGCTAGAAGGAGAGAGATGGGTGC
GAGAGCGTCAGTATTAAGCGGGGGAGAATTAGATCGCGATGGGAAAAAATTCGGTTAAGGCCAGGGGGAA
AGAAAAAATATAAATTAAAACATATAGTATGGGCAAGCAGGGAGCTAGAACGATTCGCAGTTAATCCTGG
CCTGTTAGAAACATCAGAAGGCTGTAGACAAATACTGGGACAGCTACAACCATCCCTTCAGACAGGATCA
GAAGAACTTAGATCATTATATAATACAGTAGCAACCCTCTATTGTGTGCATCAAAGGATAGAGATAAAAG
ACACCAAGGAAGCTTTAGACAAGATAGAGGAAGAGCAAAACAAAAGTAAGACCACCGCACAGCAAGCGGC
CGCTGATCTTCAGACCTGGAGGAGGAGATATGAGGGACAATTGGAGAAGTGAATTATATAAATATAAAGT
AGTAAAAATTGAACCATTAGGAGTAGCACCCACCAAGGCAAAGAGAAGAGTGGTGCAGAGAGAAAAAAGA
GCAGTGGGAATAGGAGCTTTGTTCCTTGGGTTCTTGGGAGCAGCAGGAAGCACTATGGGCGCAGCGTCAA
TGACGCTGACGGTACAGGCCAGACAATTATTGTCTGGTATAGTGCAGCAGCAGAACAATTTGCTGAGGGC
TATTGAGGCGCAACAGCATCTGTTGCAACTCACAGTCTGGGGCATCAAGCAGCTCCAGGCAAGAATCCTG
GCTGTGGAAAGATACCTAAAGGATCAACAGCTCCTGGGGATTTGGGGTTGCTCTGGAAAACTCATTTGCA
CCACTGCTGTGCCTTGGAATGCTAGTTGGAGTAATAAATCTCTGGAACAGATTTGGAATCACACGACCTG
GATGGAGTGGGACAGAGAAATTAACAATTACACAAGCTTAATACACTCCTTAATTGAAGAATCGCAAAAC
CAGCAAGAAAAGAATGAACAAGAATTATTGGAATTAGATAAATGGGCAAGTTTGTGGAATTGGTTTAACA
TAACAAATTGGCTGTGGTATATAAAATTATTCATAATGATAGTAGGAGGCTTGGTAGGTTTAAGAATAGT
TTTTGCTGTACTTTCTATAGTGAATAGAGTTAGGCAGGGATATTCACCATTATCGTTTCAGACCCACCTC
CCAACCCCGAGGGGACCCGACAGGCCCGAAGGAATAGAAGAAGAAGGTGGAGAGAGAGACAGAGACAGAT
CCATTCGATTAGTGAACGGATCGGCACTGCGTGCGCCAATTCTGCAGACAAATGGCAGTATTCATCCACA
ATTTTAAAAGAAAAGGGGGGATTGGGGGGTACAGTGCAGGGGAAAGAATAGTAGACATAATAGCAACAGA
CATACAAACTAAAGAATTACAAAAACAAATTACAAAAATTCAAAATTTTCGGGTTTATTACAGGGACAGC
AGAGATCCAGTTTGGTTAATTAAGGTACCGAGGGCCTATTTCCCATGATTCCTTCATATTTGCATATACG
ATACAAGGCTGTTAGAGAGATAATTAGAATTAATTTGACTGTAAACACAAAGATATTAGTACAAAATACG
TGACGTAGAAAGTAATAATTTCTTGGGTAGTTTGCAGTTTTAAAATTATGTTTTAAAATGGACTATCATA
TGCTTACCGTAACTTGAAAGTATTTCGATTTCTTGGCTTTATATATCTTGTGGAAAGGACGAAACACCGG
GCATCCCCAACACCAACCGGTTTTAGAGCTAGAAATAGCAAGTTAAAATAAGGCTAGTCCGTTATCAACT
TGAAAAAGTGGCACCGAGTCGGTGCTTTTTTGAATTCGCTAGCTAGGTCTTGAAAGGAGTGGGAATTGGC
TCCGGTGCCCGTCAGTGGGCAGAGCGCACATCGCCCACAGTCCCCGAGAAGTTGGGGGGAGGGGTCGGCA
ATTGATCCGGTGCCTAGAGAAGGTGGCGCGGGGTAAACTGGGAAAGTGATGTCGTGTACTGGCTCCGCCT
TTTTCCCGAGGGTGGGGGAGAACCGTATATAAGTGCAGTAGTCGCCGTGAACGTTCTTTTTCGCAACGGG
TTTGCCGCCAGAACACAGGACCGGTTCTAGAGCGCTGCCACCATGGACAAGAAGTACAGCATCGGCCTGG
ACATCGGCACCAACTCTGTGGGCTGGGCCGTGATCACCGACGAGTACAAGGTGCCCAGCAAGAAATTCAA
GGTGCTGGGCAACACCGACCGGCACAGCATCAAGAAGAACCTGATCGGAGCCCTGCTGTTCGACAGCGGC
GAAACAGCCGAGGCCACCCGGCTGAAGAGAACCGCCAGAAGAAGATACACCAGACGGAAGAACCGGATCT
GCTATCTGCAAGAGATCTTCAGCAACGAGATGGCCAAGGTGGACGACAGCTTCTTCCACAGACTGGAAGA
GTCCTTCCTGGTGGAAGAGGATAAGAAGCACGAGCGGCACCCCATCTTCGGCAACATCGTGGACGAGGTG
GCCTACCACGAGAAGTACCCCACCATCTACCACCTGAGAAAGAAACTGGTGGACAGCACCGACAAGGCCG
ACCTGCGGCTGATCTATCTGGCCCTGGCCCACATGATCAAGTTCCGGGGCCACTTCCTGATCGAGGGCGA
CCTGAACCCCGACAACAGCGACGTGGACAAGCTGTTCATCCAGCTGGTGCAGACCTACAACCAGCTGTTC
GAGGAAAACCCCATCAACGCCAGCGGCGTGGACGCCAAGGCCATCCTGTCTGCCAGACTGAGCAAGAGCA
GACGGCTGGAAAATCTGATCGCCCAGCTGCCCGGCGAGAAGAAGAATGGCCTGTTCGGAAACCTGATTGC
CCTGAGCCTGGGCCTGACCCCCAACTTCAAGAGCAACTTCGACCTGGCCGAGGATGCCAAACTGCAGCTG
AGCAAGGACACCTACGACGACGACCTGGACAACCTGCTGGCCCAGATCGGCGACCAGTACGCCGACCTGT
TTCTGGCCGCCAAGAACCTGTCCGACGCCATCCTGCTGAGCGACATCCTGAGAGTGAACACCGAGATCAC
CAAGGCCCCCCTGAGCGCCTCTATGATCAAGAGATACGACGAGCACCACCAGGACCTGACCCTGCTGAAA
GCTCTCGTGCGGCAGCAGCTGCCTGAGAAGTACAAAGAGATTTTCTTCGACCAGAGCAAGAACGGCTACG
CCGGCTACATTGACGGCGGAGCCAGCCAGGAAGAGTTCTACAAGTTCATCAAGCCCATCCTGGAAAAGAT
GGACGGCACCGAGGAACTGCTCGTGAAGCTGAACAGAGAGGACCTGCTGCGGAAGCAGCGGACCTTCGAC
AACGGCAGCATCCCCCACCAGATCCACCTGGGAGAGCTGCACGCCATTCTGCGGCGGCAGGAAGATTTTT
ACCCATTCCTGAAGGACAACCGGGAAAAGATCGAGAAGATCCTGACCTTCCGCATCCCCTACTACGTGGG
CCCTCTGGCCAGGGGAAACAGCAGATTCGCCTGGATGACCAGAAAGAGCGAGGAAACCATCACCCCCTGG
AACTTCGAGGAAGTGGTGGACAAGGGCGCTTCCGCCCAGAGCTTCATCGAGCGGATGACCAACTTCGATA
AGAACCTGCCCAACGAGAAGGTGCTGCCCAAGCACAGCCTGCTGTACGAGTACTTCACCGTGTATAACGA
GCTGACCAAAGTGAAATACGTGACCGAGGGAATGAGAAAGCCCGCCTTCCTGAGCGGCGAGCAGAAAAAG
GCCATCGTGGACCTGCTGTTCAAGACCAACCGGAAAGTGACCGTGAAGCAGCTGAAAGAGGACTACTTCA
AGAAAATCGAGTGCTTCGACTCCGTGGAAATCTCCGGCGTGGAAGATCGGTTCAACGCCTCCCTGGGCAC
ATACCACGATCTGCTGAAAATTATCAAGGACAAGGACTTCCTGGACAATGAGGAAAACGAGGACATTCTG
GAAGATATCGTGCTGACCCTGACACTGTTTGAGGACAGAGAGATGATCGAGGAACGGCTGAAAACCTATG
CCCACCTGTTCGACGACAAAGTGATGAAGCAGCTGAAGCGGCGGAGATACACCGGCTGGGGCAGGCTGAG
CCGGAAGCTGATCAACGGCATCCGGGACAAGCAGTCCGGCAAGACAATCCTGGATTTCCTGAAGTCCGAC
GGCTTCGCCAACAGAAACTTCATGCAGCTGATCCACGACGACAGCCTGACCTTTAAAGAGGACATCCAGA
AAGCCCAGGTGTCCGGCCAGGGCGATAGCCTGCACGAGCACATTGCCAATCTGGCCGGCAGCCCCGCCAT
TAAGAAGGGCATCCTGCAGACAGTGAAGGTGGTGGACGAGCTCGTGAAAGTGATGGGCCGGCACAAGCCC
GAGAACATCGTGATCGAAATGGCCAGAGAGAACCAGACCACCCAGAAGGGACAGAAGAACAGCCGCGAGA
GAATGAAGCGGATCGAAGAGGGCATCAAAGAGCTGGGCAGCCAGATCCTGAAAGAACACCCCGTGGAAAA
CACCCAGCTGCAGAACGAGAAGCTGTACCTGTACTACCTGCAGAATGGGCGGGATATGTACGTGGACCAG
GAACTGGACATCAACCGGCTGTCCGACTACGATGTGGACCATATCGTGCCTCAGAGCTTTCTGAAGGACG
ACTCCATCGACAACAAGGTGCTGACCAGAAGCGACAAGAACCGGGGCAAGAGCGACAACGTGCCCTCCGA
AGAGGTCGTGAAGAAGATGAAGAACTACTGGCGGCAGCTGCTGAACGCCAAGCTGATTACCCAGAGAAAG
TTCGACAATCTGACCAAGGCCGAGAGAGGCGGCCTGAGCGAACTGGATAAGGCCGGCTTCATCAAGAGAC
AGCTGGTGGAAACCCGGCAGATCACAAAGCACGTGGCACAGATCCTGGACTCCCGGATGAACACTAAGTA
CGACGAGAATGACAAGCTGATCCGGGAAGTGAAAGTGATCACCCTGAAGTCCAAGCTGGTGTCCGATTTC
CGGAAGGATTTCCAGTTTTACAAAGTGCGCGAGATCAACAACTACCACCACGCCCACGACGCCTACCTGA
ACGCCGTCGTGGGAACCGCCCTGATCAAAAAGTACCCTAAGCTGGAAAGCGAGTTCGTGTACGGCGACTA
CAAGGTGTACGACGTGCGGAAGATGATCGCCAAGAGCGAGCAGGAAATCGGCAAGGCTACCGCCAAGTAC
TTCTTCTACAGCAACATCATGAACTTTTTCAAGACCGAGATTACCCTGGCCAACGGCGAGATCCGGAAGC
GGCCTCTGATCGAGACAAACGGCGAAACCGGGGAGATCGTGTGGGATAAGGGCCGGGATTTTGCCACCGT
GCGGAAAGTGCTGAGCATGCCCCAAGTGAATATCGTGAAAAAGACCGAGGTGCAGACAGGCGGCTTCAGC
AAAGAGTCTATCCTGCCCAAGAGGAACAGCGATAAGCTGATCGCCAGAAAGAAGGACTGGGACCCTAAGA
AGTACGGCGGCTTCGACAGCCCCACCGTGGCCTATTCTGTGCTGGTGGTGGCCAAAGTGGAAAAGGGCAA
GTCCAAGAAACTGAAGAGTGTGAAAGAGCTGCTGGGGATCACCATCATGGAAAGAAGCAGCTTCGAGAAG
AATCCCATCGACTTTCTGGAAGCCAAGGGCTACAAAGAAGTGAAAAAGGACCTGATCATCAAGCTGCCTA
AGTACTCCCTGTTCGAGCTGGAAAACGGCCGGAAGAGAATGCTGGCCTCTGCCGGCGAACTGCAGAAGGG
AAACGAACTGGCCCTGCCCTCCAAATATGTGAACTTCCTGTACCTGGCCAGCCACTATGAGAAGCTGAAG
GGCTCCCCCGAGGATAATGAGCAGAAACAGCTGTTTGTGGAACAGCACAAGCACTACCTGGACGAGATCA
TCGAGCAGATCAGCGAGTTCTCCAAGAGAGTGATCCTGGCCGACGCTAATCTGGACAAAGTGCTGTCCGC
CTACAACAAGCACCGGGATAAGCCCATCAGAGAGCAGGCCGAGAATATCATCCACCTGTTTACCCTGACC
AATCTGGGAGCCCCTGCCGCCTTCAAGTACTTTGACACCACCATCGACCGGAAGAGGTACACCAGCACCA
AAGAGGTGCTGGACGCCACCCTGATCCACCAGAGCATCACCGGCCTGTACGAGACACGGATCGACCTGTC
TCAGCTGGGAGGCGACAAGCGACCTGCCGCCACAAAGAAGGCTGGACAGGCTAAGAAGAAGAAAGATTAC
AAAGACGATGACGATAAGGGATCCGGCGCAACAAACTTCTCTCTGCTGAAACAAGCCGGAGATGTCGAAG
AGAATCCTGGACCGAAAAAGCCTGAACTCACCGCGACGTCTGTCGAGAAGTTTCTGATCGAAAAGTTCGA
CAGCGTGTCCGACCTGATGCAGCTCTCGGAGGGCGAAGAATCTCGTGCTTTCAGCTTCGATGTAGGAGGG
CGTGGATATGTCCTGCGGGTAAATAGCTGCGCCGATGGTTTCTACAAAGATCGTTATGTTTATCGGCACT
TTGCATCGGCCGCGCTCCCGATTCCGGAAGTGCTTGACATTGGGGAATTCAGCGAGAGCCTGACCTATTG
CATCTCCCGCCGTGCACAGGGTGTCACGTTGCAAGACCTGCCTGAAACCGAACTGCCCGCTGTTCTGCAG
CCGGTCGCGGAGGCCATGGATGCGATCGCTGCGGCCGATCTTAGCCAGACGAGCGGGTTCGGCCCATTCG
GACCGCAAGGAATCGGTCAATACACTACATGGCGTGATTTCATATGCGCGATTGCTGATCCCCATGTGTA
TCACTGGCAAACTGTGATGGACGACACCGTCAGTGCGTCCGTCGCGCAGGCTCTCGATGAGCTGATGCTT
TGGGCCGAGGACTGCCCCGAAGTCCGGCACCTCGTGCACGCGGATTTCGGCTCCAACAATGTCCTGACGG
ACAATGGCCGCATAACAGCGGTCATTGACTGGAGCGAGGCGATGTTCGGGGATTCCCAATACGAGGTCGC
CAACATCTTCTTCTGGAGGCCGTGGTTGGCTTGTATGGAGCAGCAGACGCGCTACTTCGAGCGGAGGCAT
CCGGAGCTTGCAGGATCGCCGCGGCTCCGGGCGTATATGCTCCGCATTGGTCTTGACCAACTCTATCAGA
GCTTGGTTGACGGCAATTTCGATGATGCAGCTTGGGCGCAGGGTCGATGCGACGCAATCGTCCGATCCGG
AGCCGGGACTGTCGGGCGTACACAAATCGCCCGCAGAAGCGCGGCCGTCTGGACCGATGGCTGTGTAGAA
GTACTTCGCCGATAGACGCGTTAAGTCGACAATCAACCTCTGGATTACAAAATTTGTGAAAGATTGACTG
GTATTCTTAACTATGTTGCTCCTTTTACGCTATGTGGATACGCTGCTTTAATGCCTTTGTATCATGCTAT
TGCTTCCCGTATGGCTTTCATTTTCTCCTCCTTGTATAAATCCTGGTTGCTGTCTCTTTATGAGGAGTTG
TGGCCCGTTGTCAGGCAACGTGGCGTGGTGTGCACTGTGTTTGCTGACGCAACCCCCACTGGTTGGGGCA
TTGCCACCACCTGTCAGCTCCTTTCCGGGACTTTCGCTTTCCCCCTCCCTATTGCCACGGCGGAACTCAT
CGCCGCCTGCCTTGCCCGCTGCTGGACAGGGGCTCGGCTGTTGGGCACTGACAATTCCGTGGTGTTGTCG
GGGAAATCATCGTCCTTTCCTTGGCTGCTCGCCTGTGTTGCCACCTGGATTCTGCGCGGGACGTCCTTCT
GCTACGTCCCTTCGGCCCTCAATCCAGCGGACCTTCCTTCCCGCGGCCTGCTGCCGGCTCTGCGGCCTCT
TCCGCGTCTTCGCCTTCGCCCTCAGACGAGTCGGATCTCCCTTTGGGCCGCCTCCCCGCGTCGACTTTAA
GACCAATGACTTACAAGGCAGCTGTAGATCTTAGCCACTTTTTAAAAGAAAAGGGGGGACTGGAAGGGCT
AATTCACTCCCAACGAAGACAAGATCTGCTTTTTGCTTGTACTGGGTCTCTCTGGTTAGACCAGATCTGA
GCCTGGGAGCTCTCTGGCTAACTAGGGAACCCACTGCTTAAGCCTCAATAAAGCTTGCCTTGAGTGCTTC
AAGTAGTGTGTGCCCGTCTGTTGTGTGACTCTGGTAACTAGAGATCCCTCAGACCCTTTTAGTCAGTGTG
GAAAATCTCTAGCAGGGCCCGTTTAAACCCGCTGATCAGCCTCGACTGTGCCTTCTAGTTGCCAGCCATC
TGTTGTTTGCCCCTCCCCCGTGCCTTCCTTGACCCTGGAAGGTGCCACTCCCACTGTCCTTTCCTAATAA
AATGAGGAAATTGCATCGCATTGTCTGAGTAGGTGTCATTCTATTCTGGGGGGTGGGGTGGGGCAGGACA
GCAAGGGGGAGGATTGGGAAGACAATAGCAGGCATGCTGGGGATGCGGTGGGCTCTATGGCTTCTGAGGC
GGAAAGAACCAGCTGGGGCTCTAGGGGGTATCCCC
[124 nt withheld, positions 9066-9189]
C
[91 nt withheld, positions 9191-9281]
A
[49 nt withheld, positions 9283-9331]
CCTTTGACGTTGGAGTCCACGTTCTTT
[37 nt withheld, positions 9359-9395]
ACCCTATCTCGGTCTATTCTTTTGATTTATAAGGGATTTTGCCGATTTCGGCCTATTGGTTAAAAAATGA
GCTGATTTAACAAAAATTTAACGCGAATTAATTCTGTGGAATGTGTGTCAGTTAGGGTGTGGAAAGTCCC
CAGGCTCCCCAGCAGGCAGAAGTATGCAAAGCATGCATCTCAATTAGTCAGCAACCAGGTGTGGAAAGTC
CCCAGGCTCCCCAGCAGGCAGAAGTATGCAAAGCATGCATCTCAATTAGTCAGCAACCATAGTCCCGCCC
CTAACTCCGCCCATCCCGCCCCTAACTCCGCCCAGTTCCGCCCATTCTCCGCCCCATGGCTGACTAATTT
TTTTTATTTATGCAGAGGCCGAGGCCGCCTCTGCCTCTGAGCTATTCCAGAAGTAGTGAGGAGGCTTTTT
TGGAGGCCTAGGCTTTTGCAAAAAGCTCCCGGGAGCTTGTATATCCATTTTCGGATCTGATCAGCACGTG
TTGACAATTAATCATCGGCATAGTATATCGGCATAGTATAATACGACAAGGTGAGGAACTAAACCATGGC
CAAGTTGACCAGTGCCGTTCCGGTGCTCACCGCGCGCGACGTCGCCGGAGCGGTCGAGTTCTGGACCGAC
CGGCTCGGGTTCTCCCGGGACTTCGTGGAGGACGACTTCGCCGGTGTGGTCCGGGACGACGTGACCCTGT
TCATCAGCGCGGTCCAGGACCAGGTGGTGCCGGACAACACCCTGGCCTGGGTGTGGGTGCGCGGCCTGGA
CGAGCTGTACGCCGAGTGGTCGGAGGTCGTGTCCACGAACTTCCGGGACGCCTCCGGGCCGGCCATGACC
GAGATCGGCGAGCAGCCGTGGGGGCGGGAGTTCGCCCTGCGCGACCCGGCCGGCAACTGCGTGCACTTCG
TGGCCGAGGAGCAGGACTGACACGTGCTACGAGATTTCGATTCCACCGCCGCCTTCTATGAAAGGTTGGG
CTTCGGAATCGTTTTCCGGGACGCCGGCTGGATGATCCTCCAGCGCGGGGATCTCATGCTGGAGTTCTTC
GCCCACCCCAACTTGTTTATTGCAGCTTATAATGGTTACAAATAAAGCAATAGCATCACAAATTTCACAA
ATAAAGCATTTTTTTCACTGCATTCTAGTTGTGGTTTGTCCAAACTCATCAATGTATCTTATCATGTCTG
TATACCGTCGACCTCTAGCTAGAGCTTGGCGTAATCATGGTCATAGCTGTTTCCTGTGTGAAATTGTTAT
CCGCTCACAATTCCACACAACATACGAGCCGGAAGCATAAAGTGTAAAGCCTGGGGTGCCTAATGAGTGA
GCTAACTCACATTAATTGCGTTGCGCTCACTGCCCGCTTTCCAGTCGGGAAACCTGTCGTGCCAGCTGCA
TTAATGAATCGGCCAACGCGCGGGGAGAGGCGGTTTGCGTATTGGGCGCTCTTCCGCTTCCTCGCTCACT
GACTCGCTGCGCTCGGTCGTTCGGCTGCGGCGAGCGGTATCAGCTCACTCAAAGGCGGTAATACGGTTAT
CCACAGAATCAGGGGATAACGCAGGAAAGAACATGTGAGCAAAAGGCCAGCAAAAGGCCAGGAACCGTAA
AAAGGCCGCGTTGCTGGCGTTTTTCCATAGGCTCCGCCCCCCTGACGAGCATCACAAAAATCGACGCTCA
AGTCAGAGGTGGCGAAACCCGACAGGACTATAAAGATACCAGGCGTTTCCCCCTGGAAGCTCCCTCGTGC
GCTCTCCTGTTCCGACCCTGCCGCTTACCGGATACCTGTCCGCCTTTCTCCCTTCGGGAAGCGTGGCGCT
TTCTCATAGCTCACGCTGTAGGTATCTCAGTTCGGTGTAGGTCGTTCGCTCCAAGCTGGGCTGTGTGCAC
GAACCCCCCGTTCAGCCCGACCGCTGCGCCTTATCCGGTAACTATCGTCTTGAGTCCAACCCGGTAAGAC
ACGACTTATCGCCACTGGCAGCAGCCACTGGTAACAGGATTAGCAGAGCGAGGTATGTAGGCGGTGCTAC
AGAGTTCTTGAAGTGGTGGCCTAACTACGGCTACACTAGAAGAACAGTATTTGGTATCTGCGCTCTGCTG
AAGCCAGTTACCTTCGGAAAAAGAGTTGGTAGCTCTTGATCCGGCAAACAAACCACCGCTGGTAGCGGTG
GTTTTTTTGTTTGCAAGCAGCAGATTACGCGCAGAAAAAAAGGATCTCAAGAAGATCCTTTGATCTTTTC
TACGGGGTCTGACGCTCAGTGGAACGAAAACTCACGTTAAGGGATTTTGGTCATGAGATTATCAAAAAGG
ATCTTCACCTAGATCCTTTTAAATTAAAAATGAAGTTTTAAATCAATCTAAAGTATATATGAGTAAACTT
GGTCTGACAGTTACCAATGCTTAATCAGTGAGGCACCTATCTCAGCGATCTGTCTATTTCGTTCATCCAT
AGTTGCCTGACTCCCCGTCGTGTAGATAACTACGATACGGGAGGGCTTACCATCTGGCCCCAGTGCTGCA
ATGATACCGCGAGACCCACGCTCACCGGCTCCAGATTTATCAGCAATAAACCAGCCAGCCGGAAGGGCCG
AGCGCAGAAGTGGTCCTGCAACTTTATCCGCCTCCATCCAGTCTATTAATTGTTGCCGGGAAGCTAGAGT
AAGTAGTTCGCCAGTTAATAGTTTGCGCAACGTTGTTGCCATTGCTACAGGCATCGTGGTGTCACGCTCG
TCGTTTGGTATGGCTTCATTCAGCTCCGGTTCCCAACGATCAAGGCGAGTTACATGATCCCCCATGTTGT
GCAAAAAAGCGGTTAGCTCCTTCGGTCCTCCGATCGTTGTCAGAAGTAAGTTGGCCGCAGTGTTATCACT
CATGGTTATGGCAGCACTGCATAATTCTCTTACTGTCATGCCATCCGTAAGATGCTTTTCTGTGACTGGT
GAGTACTCAACCAAGTCATTCTGAGAATAGTGTATGCGGCGACCGAGTTGCTCTTGCCCGGCGTCAATAC
GGGATAATACCGCGCCACATAGCAGAACTTTAAAAGTGCTCATCATTGGAAAACGTTCTTCGGGGCGAAA
ACTCTCAAGGATCTTACCGCTGTTGAGATCCAGTTCGATGTAACCCACTCGTGCACCCAACTGATCTTCA
GCATCTTTTACTTTCACCAGCGTTTCTGGGTGAGCAAAAACAGGAAGGCAAAATGCCGCAAAAAAGGGAA
TAAGGGCGACACGGAAATGTTGAATACTCATACTCTTCCTTTTTCAATATTATTGAAGCATTTATCAGGG
TTATTGTCTCATGAGCGGATACATATTTGAATGTATTTAGAAAAATAAACAAATAGGGGTTCCGCGCACA
TTTCCCCGAAAAGTGCCACCTGACGTCGACGGATCGGGAGATCTCCCGATCCCCTATGGTGCACTCTCAG
TACAATCTGCTCTGATGCCGCATAGTTAAGCCAGTATCTGCTCCCTGCTTGTGTGTTGGAGGTCGCTGAG
TAGTGCGCGAGCAAAATTTAAGCTACAACAAGGCAAGGCTTGACCGACAATTGCATGAAGAATCTGCTTA
GGGTTAGGCGTTTTGCGCTGCTTCGCGATGTACGGGCCAGATATACGCGCGCGTTGACATTGATTATTGA
CTAGTTATTAATAGTAATCAATTACGGGGTCATTAGTTCATAGCCCATATATGGAGTTCCGCGTTACATA
ACTTACGGTAAATGGCCCGCCTGGCTGACCGCCCAACGACCCCCGCCCATTGACGTCAATAATGACGTAT
GTTCCCATAGTAACGCCAATAGGGACTTTCCATTGACGTCAATGGGTGGAGTATTTACGGTAAACTGCCC
ACTTGGCAGTACATCAAGTGTATCATATGCCAAGTACGCCCCCTATTGACGTCAATGACGGTAAATGGCC
CGCCTGGCATTATGCCCAGTACATGACCTTATGGGACTTTCCTACTTGGCAGTACATCTACGTATTAGTC
ATCGCTATTACCATGG
